>Addgene plasmid #177851 | pSUMO His6 SUMO AMPKa (11-281) | addgene full sequence | sequence record 351287 | Addgene NGS Result
GCCGCCGCAAGGAATGGTGCATGCAAGGAGATGGCGCCCAACAGTCCCCCGGCCACGGGGCCTGCCACCA
TACCCACGCCGAAACAAGCGCTCATGAGCCCGAAGTGGCGAGCCCGATCTTCCCCATCGGTGATGTCGGC
GATATAGGCGCCAGCAACCGCACCTGTGGCGCCGGTGATGCCGGCCACGATGCGTCCGGCGTAGAGGATC
GAGATCTCGATCCCGCGAAATTAATACGACTCACTATAGGGGAATTGTGAGCGGATAACAATTCCCCTCT
AGAAATAATTTTGTTTAACTTTAAGAAGGAGATATACCATGGGTCATCACCATCATCATCACGGGTCGGA
CTCAGAAGTCAATCAAGAAGCTAAGCCAGAGGTCAAGCCAGAAGTCAAGCCTGAGACTCACATCAATTTA
AAGGTGTCCGATGGATCTTCAGAGATCTTCTTCAAGATCAAAAAGACCACTCCTTTAAGAAGGCTGATGG
AAGCGTTCGCTAAAAGACAGGGTAAGGAAATGGACTCCTTAAGATTCTTGTACGACGGTATTAGAATTCA
AGCTGATCAGGCCCCTGAAGATTTGGACATGGAGGATAACGATATTATTGAGGCTCACCGCGAACAGATT
GGAGGTGGATCTGGGTCAGTGAAGATCGGCCACTACATTCTGGGTGACACGCTGGGGGTCGGCACCTTCG
GCAAAGTGAAGGTTGGCAAACATGAATTGACTGGGCATAAAGTAGCTGTGAAGATACTCAATCGACAGAA
GATTCGGAGCCTTGATGTGGTAGGAAAAATCCGCAGAGAAATTCAGAACCTCAAGCTTTTCAGGCATCCT
CATATAATTAAACTGTACCAGGTCATCAGTACACCATCTGATATTTTCATGGTGATGGAATATGTCTCAG
GAGGAGAGCTATTTGATTATATCTGTAAGAATGGAAGGCTGGATGAAAAAGAAAGTCGGCGTCTGTTCCA
ACAGATCCTTTCTGGTGTGGATTATTGTCACAGGCATATGGTGGTCCATAGAGATTTGAAACCTGAAAAT
GTCCTGCTTGATGCACACATGAATGCAAAGATAGCTGATTTTGGTCTTTCAAACATGATGTCAGATGGTG
AATTTTTAAGAACAAGTTGTGGCTCACCCAACTATGCTGCACCAGAAGTAATTTCAGGAAGATTGTATGC
AGGCCCAGAGGTAGATATATGGAGCAGTGGGGTTATTCTCTATGCTTTATTATGTGGAACCCTTCCATTT
GATGATGACCATGTGCCAACTCTTTTTAAGAAGATATGTGATGGGATCTTCTATACCCCTCAATATTTAA
ATCCTTCTGTGATTAGCCTTTTGAAACATATGCTGCAGGTGGATCCCATGAAGAGGGCCACAATCAAAGA
TATCAGGGAACATGAATGGTTTAAACAGGACCTTCCAAAATATCTCTTTCCTGAGTAACTCGAGCACCAC
CACCACCACCACTGAGATCCGGCTGCTAACAAAGCCCGAAAGGAAGCTGAGTTGGCTGCTGCCACCGCTG
AGCAATAACTAGCATAACCCCTTGGGGCCTCTAAACGGGTCTTGAGGGGTTTTTTGCTGAAAGGAGGAAC
TATATCCGGATTGGCGAATGGG
[124 nt withheld, positions 1633-1756]
C
[91 nt withheld, positions 1758-1848]
A
[49 nt withheld, positions 1850-1898]
CCTTTGACGTTGGAGTCCACGTTCTTT
[37 nt withheld, positions 1926-1962]
ACCCTATCTCGGTCTATTCTTTTGATTTATAAGGGATTTTGCCGATTTCGGCCTATTGGTTAAAAAATGA
GCTGATTTAACAAAAATTTAACGCGAATTTTAACAAAATATTAACGCTTACAATTTAGGTGGCACTTTTC
GGGGAAATGTGCGCGGAACCCCTATTTGTTTATTTTTCTAAATACATTCAAATATGTATCCGCTCATGAG
ACAATAACCCTGATAAATGCTTCAATAATATTGAAAAAGGAAGAGTATGAGTATTCAACATTTCCGTGTC
GCCCTTATTCCCTTTTTTGCGGCATTTTGCCTTCCTGTTTTTGCTCACCCAGAAACGCTGGTGAAAGTAA
AAGATGCTGAAGATCAGTTGGGTGCACGAGTGGGTTACATCGAACTGGATCTCAACAGCGGTAAGATCCT
TGAGAGTTTTCGCCCCGAAGAACGTTTTCCAATGATGAGCACTTTTAAAGTTCTGCTATGTGGCGCGGTA
TTATCCCGTATTGACGCCGGGCAAGAGCAACTCGGTCGCCGCATACACTATTCTCAGAATGACTTGGTTG
AGTACTCACCAGTCACAGAAAAGCATCTTACGGATGGCATGACAGTAAGAGAATTATGCAGTGCTGCCAT
AACCATGAGTGATAACACTGCGGCCAACTTACTTCTGACAACGATCGGAGGACCGAAGGAGCTAACCGCT
TTTTTGCACAACATGGGGGATCATGTAACTCGCCTTGATCGTTGGGAACCGGAGCTGAATGAAGCCATAC
CAAACGACGAGCGTGACACCACGATGCCTGCAGCAATGGCAACAACGTTGCGCAAACTATTAACTGGCGA
ACTACTTACTCTAGCTTCCCGGCAACAATTAATAGACTGGATGGAGGCGGATAAAGTTGCAGGACCACTT
CTGCGCTCGGCCCTTCCGGCTGGCTGGTTTATTGCTGATAAATCTGGAGCCGGTGAGCGTGGTTCTCGCG
GTATCATTGCAGCACTGGGGCCAGATGGTAAGCCCTCCCGTATCGTAGTTATCTACACGACGGGGAGTCA
GGCAACTATGGATGAACGAAATAGACAGATCGCTGAGATAGGTGCCTCACTGATTAAGCATTGGTAACTG
TCAGACCAAGTTTACTCATATATACTTTAGATTGATTTAAAACTTCATTTTTAATTTAAAAGGATCTAGG
TGAAGATCCTTTTTGATAATCTCATGACCAAAATCCCTTAACGTGAGTTTTCGTTCCACTGAGCGTCAGA
CCCCGTAGAAAAGATCAAAGGATCTTCTTGAGATCCTTTTTTTCTGCGCGTAATCTGCTGCTTGCAAACA
AAAAAACCACCGCTACCAGCGGTGGTTTGTTTGCCGGATCAAGAGCTACCAACTCTTTTTCCGAAGGTAA
CTGGCTTCAGCAGAGCGCAGATACCAAATACTGTCCTTCTAGTGTAGCCGTAGTTAGGCCACCACTTCAA
GAACTCTGTAGCACCGCCTACATACCTCGCTCTGCTAATCCTGTTACCAGTGGCTGCTGCCAGTGGCGAT
AAGTCGTGTCTTACCGGGTTGGACTCAAGACGATAGTTACCGGATAAGGCGCAGCGGTCGGGCTGAACGG
GGGGTTCGTGCACACAGCCCAGCTTGGAGCGAACGACCTACACCGAACTGAGATACCTACAGCGTGAGCT
ATGAGAAAGCGCCACGCTTCCCGAAGGGAGAAAGGCGGACAGGTATCCGGTAAGCGGCAGGGTCGGAACA
GGAGAGCGCACGAGGGAGCTTCCAGGGGGAAACGCCTGGTATCTTTATAGTCCTGTCGGGTTTCGCCACC
TCTGACTTGAGCGTCGATTTTTGTGATGCTCGTCAGGGGGGCGGAGCCTATGGAAAAACGCCAGCAACGC
GGCCTTTTTACGGTTCCTGGCCTTTTGCTGGCCTTTTGCTCACATGTTCTTTCCTGCGTTATCCCCTGAT
TCTGTGGATAACCGTATTACCGCCTTTGAGTGAGCTGATACCGCTCGCCGCAGCCGAACGACCGAGCGCA
GCGAGTCAGTGAGCGAGGAAGCGGAAGAGCGCCTGATGCGGTATTTTCTCCTTACGCATCTGTGCGGTAT
TTCACACCGCAATGGTGCACTCTCAGTACAATCTGCTCTGATGCCGCATAGTTAAGCCAGTATACACTCC
GCTATCGCTACGTGACTGGGTCATGGCTGCGCCCCGACACCCGCCAACACCCGCTGACGCGCCCTGACGG
GCTTGTCTGCTCCCGGCATCCGCTTACAGACAAGCTGTGACCGTCTCCGGGAGCTGCATGTGTCAGAGGT
TTTCACCGTCATCACCGAAACGCGCGAGGCAGCTGCGGTAAAGCTCATCAGCGTGGTCGTGAAGCGATTC
ACAGATGTCTGCCTGTTCATCCGCGTCCAGCTCGTTGAGTTTCTCCAGAAGCGTTAATGTCTGGCTTCTG
ATAAAGCGGGCCATGTTAAGGGCGGTTTTTTCCTGTTTGGTCACTGATGCCTCCGTGTAAGGGGGATTTC
TGTTCATGGGGGTAATGATACCGATGAAACGAGAGAGGATGCTCACGATACGGGTTACTGATGATGAACA
TGCCCGGTTACTGGAACGTTGTGAGGGTAAACAACTGGCGGTATGGATGCGGCGGGACCAGAGAAAAATC
ACTCAGGGTCAATGCCAGCGCTTCGTTAATACAGATGTAGGTGTTCCACAGGGTAGCCAGCAGCATCCTG
CGATGCAGATCCGGAACATAATGGTGCAGGGCGCTGACTTCCGCGTTTCCAGACTTTACGAAACACGGAA
ACCGAAGACCATTCATGTTGTTGCTCAGGTCGCAGACGTTTTGCAGCAGCAGTCGCTTCACGTTCGCTCG
CGTATCGGTGATTCATTCTGCTAACCAGTAAGGCAACCCCGCCAGCCTAGCCGGGTCCTCAACGACAGGA
GCACGATCATGCGCACCCGTGGGGCCGCCATGCCGGCGATAATGGCCTGCTTCTCGCCGAAACGTTTGGT
GGCGGGACCAGTGACGAAGGCTTGAGCGAGGGCGTGCAAGATTCCGAATACCGCAAGCGACAGGCCGATC
ATCGTCGCGCTCCAGCGAAAGCGGTCCTCGCCGAAAATGACCCAGAGCGCTGCCGGCACCTGTCCTACGA
GTTGCATGATAAAGAAGACAGTCATAAGTGCGGCGACGATAGTCATGCCCCGCGCCCACCGGAAGGAGCT
GACTGGGTTGAAGGCTCTCAAGGGCATCGGTCGAGATCCCGGTGCCTAATGAGTGAGCTAACTTACATTA
ATTGCGTTGCGCTCACTGCCCGCTTTCCAGTCGGGAAACCTGTCGTGCCAGCTGCATTAATGAATCGGCC
AACGCGCGGGGAGAGGCGGTTTGCGTATTGGGCGCCAGGGTGGTTTTTCTTTTCACCAGTGAGACGGGCA
ACAGCTGATTGCCCTTCACCGCCTGGCCCTGAGAGAGTTGCAGCAAGCGGTCCACGCTGGTTTGCCCCAG
CAGGCGAAAATCCTGTTTGATGGTGGTTAACGGCGGGATATAACATGAGCTGTCTTCGGTATCGTCGTAT
CCCACTACCGAGATATCCGCACCAACGCGCAGCCCGGACTCGGTAATGGCGCGCATTGCGCCCAGCGCCA
TCTGATCGTTGGCAACCAGCATCGCAGTGGGAACGATGCCCTCATTCAGCATTTGCATGGTTTGTTGAAA
ACCGGACATGGCACTCCAGTCGCCTTCCCGTTCCGCTATCGGCTGAATTTGATTGCGAGTGAGATATTTA
TGCCAGCCAGCCAGACGCAGACGCGCCGAGACAGAACTTAATGGGCCCGCTAACAGCGCGATTTGCTGGT
GACCCAATGCGACCAGATGCTCCACGCCCAGTCGCGTACCGTCTTCATGGGAGAAAATAATACTGTTGAT
GGGTGTCTGGTCAGAGACATCAAGAAATAACGCCGGAACATTAGTGCAGGCAGCTTCCACAGCAATGGCA
TCCTGGTCATCCAGCGGATAGTTAATGATCAGCCCACTGACGCGTTGCGCGAGAAGATTGTGCACCGCCG
CTTTACAGGCTTCGACGCCGCTTCGTTCTACCATCGACACCACCACGCTGGCACCCAGTTGATCGGCGCG
AGATTTAATCGCCGCGACAATTTGCGACGGCGCGTGCAGGGCCAGACTGGAGGTGGCAACGCCAATCAGC
AACGACTGTTTGCCCGCCAGTTGTTGTGCCACGCGGTTGGGAATGTAATTCAGCTCCGCCATCGCCGCTT
CCACTTTTTCCCGCGTTTTCGCAGAAACGTGGCTGGCCTGGTTCACCACGCGGGAAACGGTCTGATAAGA
GACACCGGCATACTCTGCGACATCGTATAACGTTACTGGTTTCACATTCACCACCCTGAATTGACTCTCT
TCCGGGCGCTATCATGCCATACCGCGAAAGGTTTTGCGCCATTCGATGGTGTCCGGGATCTCGACGCTCT
CCCTTATGCGACTCCTGCATTAGGAAGCAGCCCAGTAGTAGGTTGAGGCCGTTGAGCACC
Features (pLannotate 1.2.2; 20 found; start..end, strand, type, name):
    232..250     +  promoter       T7 promoter: promoter for bacteriophage T7 RNA polymerase
    251..275     +  protein_bind   lac operator: The lac repressor binds to the lac operator to inhibit transcription in E. coli. This inhibition can be relieved by adding lactose or isopropyl-β-D-thiogalactopyranoside (IPTG). lac repressor encoded by lacI
    290..312     +  RBS            RBS: efficient ribosome binding site from bacteriophage T7 gene 10 (Olins and Rangwala, 1989)
    349..636     +  CDS            SUMO: cleavable ubiquitin-like protein tag; S. cerevisiae SMT3 (truncated and modified); modified to prevent cleavage by eukaryotic SUMO proteases
    643..1455    +  CDS            PRKAA1 (fragment): AAPK1_PIG - Also known as AMPK1. Experimental evidence at protein level: Swiss-Prot protein existence level 1. Catalytic subunit of AMP-activated protein kinase (AMPK), an energy sensor protein kinase that plays a key role in regulating cellular energy metabolism. In response to reduction of intracellular ATP levels, AMPK activates energy-producing pathways and inhibits energy-consuming processes: inhibits protein, carbohydrate and lipid biosynthesis, as well as cell growth and proliferation. AMPK acts via direct phosphorylation of metabolic enzymes, and by longer-term effects via phosphorylat
   1465..1482    +  CDS            9xHis (fragment): 9xHis affinity tag
   1492..1541    +  CDS            SET1 (fragment): solubility-enhancement tag derived from T7 phage gene 10B
   1549..1596    +  terminator     T7 terminator: transcription terminator for bacteriophage T7 RNA polymerase
   1633..2061    +  rep_origin     f1 ori (sequence partly withheld): f1 bacteriophage origin of replication; arrow indicates direction of (+) strand synthesis
   2114..2218    +  promoter       AmpR promoter: bla
   2219..3079    +  CDS            AmpR: β-lactamase; bla; confers resistance to ampicillin, carbenicillin, and related antibiotics
   3250..3838    +  rep_origin     ori: high-copy-number ColE1/pMB1/pBR322/pUC origin of replication
   4024..4163    -  misc_feature   bom: basis of mobility region from pBR322
   4265..4456    -  CDS            rop: Rop protein, which maintains plasmids at low copy number; rop
   4473..4853    +  CDS            YPB1_ECOLX: Protein predicted: Swiss-Prot protein existence level 4. From Escherichia coli.
   4925..5216    -  CDS            TcR (fragment): tetracycline efflux protein; tet; confers resistance to tetracycline
   5231..5252    -  protein_bind   CAP binding site: CAP binding activates transcription in the presence of cAMP. E. coli catabolite activator protein
   5265..6347    -  CDS            lacI: lac repressor; lacI; The lac repressor binds to the lac operator to inhibit transcription in E. coli. This inhibition can be relieved by adding lactose or isopropyl-β-D-thiogalactopyranoside (IPTG).
   6348..6425    -  promoter       lacI promoter: lacI
   6433..210     -  CDS            TcR (fragment) (across the origin): tetracycline efflux protein; tet; confers resistance to tetracycline
