[The description below was written by a language model from this plasmid's Addgene catalogue record and pLannotate feature annotations shown in this document.]
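Description:
pSUMO His6 SUMO AMPKa (11-281) is a bacterial expression plasmid built on the pSUMO backbone, a pET-style vector of about 6.5 kb. It produces a fragment of the human AMPK alpha 1 catalytic subunit (PRKAA1) in E. coli. It replicates from a ColE1/pBR322-type origin. The neighbouring rop gene and bom region fit the low-copy designation in the catalogue entry. Selection is by ampicillin through the bla gene, and an f1 origin is also present. Two tetracycline-resistance fragments are annotated, but they appear to be non-functional remnants of the pBR322 lineage.

The expression cassette runs from a T7 promoter with an adjacent lac operator and the T7 gene 10 ribosome binding site. A plasmid-borne lacI gene supplies repressor, so transcription is held off until IPTG induction in a host that provides T7 RNA polymerase. The open reading frame carries an N-terminal 6xHis-SUMO tag, with the SUMO portion derived from yeast SMT3, fused to the PRKAA1 fragment. The insert was cloned between BamHI and XhoI, and the plasmid name indicates that it spans residues 11-281. The annotation tool matched the insert to the pig orthologue, although the catalogue records it as human.

The His tag allows metal-affinity purification. The SUMO moiety generally improves solubility and can be removed with a SUMO protease. A short His-tag segment and a T7 gene 10-derived fragment are annotated downstream of the insert, before the T7 terminator. The record does not say whether these vector-derived sequences are translated. The associated publication concerns the structural basis of AMPK regulation, which suggests the plasmid was used to make recombinant protein for structural and biochemical studies.
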