Addgene plasmid #177851: pSUMO His6 SUMO AMPKa (11-281)
Purpose: Bacterial Expression of AMPKa1
Depositing lab: Karsten Melcher. Depositing organization: Van Andel Research Institute. Publication: Structural basis of AMPK regulation by adenine nucleotides and glycogen. Li X, Wang L, Zhou XE, Ke J, de Waal PW, Gu X, Tan MH, Wang D, Wu D, Xu HE, Melcher K. Cell Res. 2015 Jan;25(1):50-66. doi: 10.1038/cr.2014.150. Epub 2014 Nov 21. PubMed 25412657.
Backbone
  Vector backbone: pSUMO
  Backbone manufacturer: Life Sensors
  Vector type: Bacterial Expression
Growth in bacteria
  Bacterial resistance: Ampicillin, 100 μg/mL
  Growth temperature: 37°C
  Growth strain: DH5alpha
  Copy number: Low Copy
Gene/Insert
  Gene/Insert name: AMPK a1
  Species: H. sapiens (human)
  Entrez Gene: PRKAA1 (a.k.a. AMPK, AMPK alpha 1, AMPKa1)
  Tag / fusion protein: 6xHis-SUMO (N terminal on insert)
  Cloning method: Restriction Enzyme; 5′ cloning site BamHI (unknown if destroyed); 3′ cloning site XhoI (unknown if destroyed)
  Sequencing primers: 3′ T7term
Terms and licenses: Academic/Nonprofit Terms; Industry Terms: Not Available to Industry
How to cite: pSUMO His6 SUMO AMPKa (11-281) was a gift from Karsten Melcher (Addgene plasmid # 177851 ; http://n2t.net/addgene:177851 ; RRID:Addgene_177851)
